>Addgene plasmid #178761 | pMs_Cas5 | addgene full sequence | sequence record 355152 | Addgene NGS Result
TGGCGAATGGG
[124 nt withheld, positions 12-135]
C
[91 nt withheld, positions 137-227]
A
[49 nt withheld, positions 229-277]
CCTTTGACGTTGGAGTCCACGTTCTTT
[37 nt withheld, positions 305-341]
ACCCTATCTCGGTCTATTCTTTTGATTTATAAGGGATTTTGCCGATTTCGGCCTATTGGTTAAAAAATGA
GCTGATTTAACAAAAATTTAACGCGAATTTTAACAAAATATTAACGCTTACAATTTAGGTGGCACTTTTC
GGGGAAATGTGCGCGGAACCCCTATTTGTTTATTTTTCTAAATACATTCAAATATGTATCCGCTCATGAA
TTAATTCTTAGAAAAACTCATCGAGCATCAAATGAAACTGCAATTTATTCATATCAGGATTATCAATACC
ATATTTTTGAAAAAGCCGTTTCTGTAATGAAGGAGAAAACTCACCGAGGCAGTTCCATAGGATGGCAAGA
TCCTGGTATCGGTCTGCGATTCCGACTCGTCCAACATCAATACAACCTATTAATTTCCCCTCGTCAAAAA
TAAGGTTATCAAGTGAGAAATCACCATGAGTGACGACTGAATCCGGTGAGAATGGCAAAAGTTTATGCAT
TTCTTTCCAGACTTGTTCAACAGGCCAGCCATTACGCTCGTCATCAAAATCACTCGCATCAACCAAACCG
TTATTCATTCGTGATTGCGCCTGAGCGAGACGAAATACGCGATCGCTGTTAAAAGGACAATTACAAACAG
GAATCGAATGCAACCGGCGCAGGAACACTGCCAGCGCATCAACAATATTTTCACCTGAATCAGGATATTC
TTCTAATACCTGGAATGCTGTTTTCCCGGGGATCGCAGTGGTGAGTAACCATGCATCATCAGGAGTACGG
ATAAAATGCTTGATGGTCGGAAGAGGCATAAATTCCGTCAGCCAGTTTAGTCTGACCATCTCATCTGTAA
CATCATTGGCAACGCTACCTTTGCCATGTTTCAGAAACAACTCTGGCGCATCGGGCTTCCCATACAATCG
ATAGATTGTCGCACCTGATTGCCCGACATTATCGCGAGCCCATTTATACCCATATAAATCAGCATCCATG
TTGGAATTTAATCGCGGCCTAGAGCAAGACGTTTCCCGTTGAATATGGCTCATAACACCCCTTGTATTAC
TGTTTATGTAAGCAGACAGTTTTATTGTTCATGACCAAAATCCCTTAACGTGAGTTTTCGTTCCACTGAG
CGTCAGACCCCGTAGAAAAGATCAAAGGATCTTCTTGAGATCCTTTTTTTCTGCGCGTAATCTGCTGCTT
GCAAACAAAAAAACCACCGCTACCAGCGGTGGTTTGTTTGCCGGATCAAGAGCTACCAACTCTTTTTCCG
AAGGTAACTGGCTTCAGCAGAGCGCAGATACCAAATACTGTCCTTCTAGTGTAGCCGTAGTTAGGCCACC
ACTTCAAGAACTCTGTAGCACCGCCTACATACCTCGCTCTGCTAATCCTGTTACCAGTGGCTGCTGCCAG
TGGCGATAAGTCGTGTCTTACCGGGTTGGACTCAAGACGATAGTTACCGGATAAGGCGCAGCGGTCGGGC
TGAACGGGGGGTTCGTGCACACAGCCCAGCTTGGAGCGAACGACCTACACCGAACTGAGATACCTACAGC
GTGAGCTATGAGAAAGCGCCACGCTTCCCGAAGGGAGAAAGGCGGACAGGTATCCGGTAAGCGGCAGGGT
CGGAACAGGAGAGCGCACGAGGGAGCTTCCAGGGGGAAACGCCTGGTATCTTTATAGTCCTGTCGGGTTT
CGCCACCTCTGACTTGAGCGTCGATTTTTGTGATGCTCGTCAGGGGGGCGGAGCCTATGGAAAAACGCCA
GCAACGCGGCCTTTTTACGGTTCCTGGCCTTTTGCTGGCCTTTTGCTCACATGTTCTTTCCTGCGTTATC
CCCTGATTCTGTGGATAACCGTATTACCGCCTTTGAGTGAGCTGATACCGCTCGCCGCAGCCGAACGACC
GAGCGCAGCGAGTCAGTGAGCGAGGAAGCGGAAGAGCGCCTGATGCGGTATTTTCTCCTTACGCATCTGT
GCGGTATTTCACACCGCAATGGTGCACTCTCAGTACAATCTGCTCTGATGCCGCATAGTTAAGCCAGTAT
ACACTCCGCTATCGCTACGTGACTGGGTCATGGCTGCGCCCCGACACCCGCCAACACCCGCTGACGCGCC
CTGACGGGCTTGTCTGCTCCCGGCATCCGCTTACAGACAAGCTGTGACCGTCTCCGGGAGCTGCATGTGT
CAGAGGTTTTCACCGTCATCACCGAAACGCGCGAGGCAGCTGCGGTAAAGCTCATCAGCGTGGTCGTGAA
GCGATTCACAGATGTCTGCCTGTTCATCCGCGTCCAGCTCGTTGAGTTTCTCCAGAAGCGTTAATGTCTG
GCTTCTGATAAAGCGGGCCATGTTAAGGGCGGTTTTTTCCTGTTTGGTCACTGATGCCTCCGTGTAAGGG
GGATTTCTGTTCATGGGGGTAATGATACCGATGAAACGAGAGAGGATGCTCACGATACGGGTTACTGATG
ATGAACATGCCCGGTTACTGGAACGTTGTGAGGGTAAACAACTGGCGGTATGGATGCGGCGGGACCAGAG
AAAAATCACTCAGGGTCAATGCCAGCGCTTCGTTAATACAGATGTAGGTGTTCCACAGGGTAGCCAGCAG
CATCCTGCGATGCAGATCCGGAACATAATGGTGCAGGGCGCTGACTTCCGCGTTTCCAGACTTTACGAAA
CACGGAAACCGAAGACCATTCATGTTGTTGCTCAGGTCGCAGACGTTTTGCAGCAGCAGTCGCTTCACGT
TCGCTCGCGTATCGGTGATTCATTCTGCTAACCAGTAAGGCAACCCCGCCAGCCTAGCCGGGTCCTCAAC
GACAGGAGCACGATCATGCGCACCCGTGGGGCCGCCATGCCGGCGATAATGGCCTGCTTCTCGCCGAAAC
GTTTGGTGGCGGGACCAGTGACGAAGGCTTGAGCGAGGGCGTGCAAGATTCCGAATACCGCAAGCGACAG
GCCGATCATCGTCGCGCTCCAGCGAAAGCGGTCCTCGCCGAAAATGACCCAGAGCGCTGCCGGCACCTGT
CCTACGAGTTGCATGATAAAGAAGACAGTCATAAGTGCGGCGACGATAGTCATGCCCCGCGCCCACCGGA
AGGAGCTGACTGGGTTGAAGGCTCTCAAGGGCATCGGTCGAGATCCCGGTGCCTAATGAGTGAGCTAACT
TACATTAATTGCGTTGCGCTCACTGCCCGCTTTCCAGTCGGGAAACCTGTCGTGCCAGCTGCATTAATGA
ATCGGCCAACGCGCGGGGAGAGGCGGTTTGCGTATTGGGCGCCAGGGTGGTTTTTCTTTTCACCAGTGAG
ACGGGCAACAGCTGATTGCCCTTCACCGCCTGGCCCTGAGAGAGTTGCAGCAAGCGGTCCACGCTGGTTT
GCCCCAGCAGGCGAAAATCCTGTTTGATGGTGGTTAACGGCGGGATATAACATGAGCTGTCTTCGGTATC
GTCGTATCCCACTACCGAGATATCCGCACCAACGCGCAGCCCGGACTCGGTAATGGCGCGCATTGCGCCC
AGCGCCATCTGATCGTTGGCAACCAGCATCGCAGTGGGAACGATGCCCTCATTCAGCATTTGCATGGTTT
GTTGAAAACCGGACATGGCACTCCAGTCGCCTTCCCGTTCCGCTATCGGCTGAATTTGATTGCGAGTGAG
ATATTTATGCCAGCCAGCCAGACGCAGACGCGCCGAGACAGAACTTAATGGGCCCGCTAACAGCGCGATT
TGCTGGTGACCCAATGCGACCAGATGCTCCACGCCCAGTCGCGTACCGTCTTCATGGGAGAAAATAATAC
TGTTGATGGGTGTCTGGTCAGAGACATCAAGAAATAACGCCGGAACATTAGTGCAGGCAGCTTCCACAGC
AATGGCATCCTGGTCATCCAGCGGATAGTTAATGATCAGCCCACTGACGCGTTGCGCGAGAAGATTGTGC
ACCGCCGCTTTACAGGCTTCGACGCCGCTTCGTTCTACCATCGACACCACCACGCTGGCACCCAGTTGAT
CGGCGCGAGATTTAATCGCCGCGACAATTTGCGACGGCGCGTGCAGGGCCAGACTGGAGGTGGCAACGCC
AATCAGCAACGACTGTTTGCCCGCCAGTTGTTGTGCCACGCGGTTGGGAATGTAATTCAGCTCCGCCATC
GCCGCTTCCACTTTTTCCCGCGTTTTCGCAGAAACGTGGCTGGCCTGGTTCACCACGCGGGAAACGGTCT
GATAAGAGACACCGGCATACTCTGCGACATCGTATAACGTTACTGGTTTCACATTCACCACCCTGAATTG
ACTCTCTTCCGGGCGCTATCATGCCATACCGCGAAAGGTTTTGCGCCATTCGATGGTGTCCGGGATCTCG
ACGCTCTCCCTTATGCGACTCCTGCATTAGGAAGCAGCCCAGTAGTAGGTTGAGGCCGTTGAGCACCGCC
GCCGCAAGGAATGGTGCATGCAAGGAGATGGCGCCCAACAGTCCCCCGGCCACGGGGCCTGCCACCATAC
CCACGCCGAAACAAGCGCTCATGAGCCCGAAGTGGCGAGCCCGATCTTCCCCATCGGTGATGTCGGCGAT
ATAGGCGCCAGCAACCGCACCTGTGGCGCCGGTGATGCCGGCCACGATGCGTCCGGCGTAGAGGATCGAG
ATCTCGATCCCGCGAAATTAATACGACTCACTATAGGGGAATTGTGAGCGGATAACAATTCCCTCTAGAA
TTCGAAAGATCCAGATATTACGGAGGTAGTACATGAAGGATTATTTAGTTTTTCGCTTATATGGGCCTAT
GGCATCGTGGGGTCAACCGGCAGTAGGAGGCGACAGGGCCACGGCGATTGCCCCGACTCGCAGCGCCATC
CTGGGGCTGTTAGGTGCGGCACTGGGAATTAAACGCGATGATGCACAGCAGCTTGATGCCCTGCATTCAT
CTGTCCAAATGGCAACGAAACAAGTCACCCCGACAAGTCTGCTGCGGGATTATCACACATCACAGGTTCC
CAGCCGCAATAACAAATATGTCTATAGAACTCGTAAGAATGAACTGCTGGATGAACACAAGGAGAAACTG
AATACTATTTTATCAACACGAGATTACCGTTGTGACGGGATCTGGATTGTGGCAGTGTCACTGACTCAGG
AGAGTCTCTTTTCCCTTGAACGTTTGAAACAGGCGTTAATCAAACCTGTCTATGTCCTGTCCCTGGGTAG
AAAAAGCTGCCCGTTAGCGGCCCCGCTGTTACCTGTCCTGCTCACATCTGTTTCACTTCGCGAGGCTCTG
GATTATCCATTCCCTAGCATAATTGACAATGACAAACCGCATTTAGATGCAGTTTGGCTCCGACCTAACA
AACTGTCGACATATACATGGGAAGGCTCTGTTGACGAGTTTAGTGGTGAAACCGCGCTAACCACACATCC
TTGGGATGATCCTATTAATCGTGACCGCTGGCAGTTTAAACAGCGCACTATGCACCAGATCACTGTTCAC
CAGATTACGACACATCAGGTTAAAGTGGAAGAAGCGTAACTCGAGCACCACCACCACCACCACTGAGATC
CGGCTGCTAACAAAGCCCGAAAGGAAGCTGAGTTGGCTGCTGCCACCGCTGAGCAATAACTAGCATAACC
CCTTGGGGCCTCTAAACGGGTCTTGAGGGGTTTTTTGCTGAAAGGAGGAACTATATCCGGAT
Features (pLannotate 1.2.2; 17 found; start..end, strand, type, name):
     12..440     +  rep_origin     f1 ori (sequence partly withheld): f1 bacteriophage origin of replication; arrow indicates direction of (+) strand synthesis
    493..550     +  promoter       AmpR promoter (fragment): bla
    559..1374    -  CDS            KanR: aminoglycoside phosphotransferase; aph(3')-Ia; confers resistance to kanamycin in bacteria or G418 (Geneticin®) in eukaryotes
   1496..2084    +  rep_origin     ori: high-copy-number ColE1/pMB1/pBR322/pUC origin of replication
   2270..2409    -  misc_feature   bom: basis of mobility region from pBR322
   2511..2702    -  CDS            rop: Rop protein, which maintains plasmids at low copy number; rop
   2719..3099    +  CDS            YPB1_ECOLX: Protein predicted: Swiss-Prot protein existence level 4. From Escherichia coli.
   3171..3462    -  CDS            TcR (fragment): tetracycline efflux protein; tet; confers resistance to tetracycline
   3477..3498    -  protein_bind   CAP binding site: CAP binding activates transcription in the presence of cAMP. E. coli catabolite activator protein
   3511..4593    -  CDS            lacI: lac repressor; lacI; The lac repressor binds to the lac operator to inhibit transcription in E. coli. This inhibition can be relieved by adding lactose or isopropyl-β-D-thiogalactopyranoside (IPTG).
   4594..4671    -  promoter       lacI promoter: lacI
   4679..4958    -  CDS            TcR (fragment): tetracycline efflux protein; tet; confers resistance to tetracycline
   4980..4998    +  promoter       T7 promoter: promoter for bacteriophage T7 RNA polymerase
   4999..5023    +  protein_bind   lac operator: The lac repressor binds to the lac operator to inhibit transcription in E. coli. This inhibition can be relieved by adding lactose or isopropyl-β-D-thiogalactopyranoside (IPTG). lac repressor encoded by lacI
   5847..5864    +  CDS            9xHis (fragment): 9xHis affinity tag
   5874..5923    +  CDS            SET1 (fragment): solubility-enhancement tag derived from T7 phage gene 10B
   5931..5978    +  terminator     T7 terminator: transcription terminator for bacteriophage T7 RNA polymerase
