[The description below was written by a language model from this plasmid's Addgene catalogue record and pLannotate feature annotations shown in this document.]
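Description:
pMs_Cas5 is a bacterial expression plasmid built on the pET28b backbone that carries the cas5 gene from the type I-E CRISPR-Cas system of Marinomonas sp. It is propagated in E. coli under kanamycin selection (aph(3')-Ia, KanR) and replicates from a ColE1/pBR322-type origin. The accompanying rop gene and bom region fit the low copy number listed in the record. An f1 phage origin is also present, along with short tetracycline-resistance fragments and other pBR322-derived remnants that are backbone relics rather than functional parts.

The expression cassette follows the standard pET layout. A T7 promoter is immediately followed by a lac operator, and a plasmid-borne lacI gene with its own promoter supplies the repressor. Transcription therefore depends on T7 RNA polymerase and can be relieved by IPTG, and a T7 terminator closes the unit. The automated annotation does not label the cas5 coding sequence itself, but an unannotated stretch of roughly 800 nt between the lac operator and the downstream elements is where the insert would sit. A short His-tag fragment lies just after this gap. Whether it is translated in frame with Cas5 cannot be determined from the record, and the small "SET1" hit next to it is probably backbone sequence. The cloning sites are recorded as unknown.

The plasmid expresses a single subunit of the multi-protein type I-E Cascade effector. The associated publication concerns rapid cell-free characterization of multi-subunit CRISPR effectors and transposons, which suggests use alongside companion plasmids encoding the other subunits. Part of the construct was derived from material generated by a genome institute.
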