Addgene plasmid #178761: pMs_Cas5
Purpose: Expression of Marinomonas sp. type I-E cas5
Depositing lab: Chase Beisel. Depositing organization: Helmholtz-Zentrum fuer Infektionsforschung (HZI). Publication: Rapid cell-free characterization of multi-subunit CRISPR effectors and transposons. Wimmer F, Mougiakos I, Englert F, Beisel CL. Mol Cell. 2022 Feb 16. pii: S1097-2765(22)00102-2. doi: 10.1016/j.molcel.2022.01.026. PubMed 35216669.
Backbone
  Vector backbone: pET28b
  Vector type: Bacterial Expression
Growth in bacteria
  Bacterial resistance: Kanamycin, 50 μg/mL
  Growth temperature: 37°C
  Growth strain: DH5alpha
  Copy number: Low Copy
Gene/Insert
  Gene/Insert name: Marinomonas sp. type I-E cas5
  Species: Marinomonas sp.
  Cloning method: Restriction Enzyme; 5′ cloning site Unknown (unknown if destroyed); 3′ cloning site Unknown (unknown if destroyed)
Resource information
  A portion of this plasmid was derived from a plasmid made by: U.S. Department of Energy Joint Genome Institute
Terms and licenses: Academic/Nonprofit Terms; Industry Terms: Not Available to Industry
Depositor comments: If used in a publication, please acknowledge that the plasmid pEcCas5 was generated by U.S. Department of Energy Joint Genome Institute, a DOE Office of Science User Facility. The associated work was supported by the Office of Science of the U.S. Department of Energy under Contract No. DE-AC02-05CH11231.
How to cite: pMs_Cas5 was a gift from Chase Beisel (Addgene plasmid # 178761 ; http://n2t.net/addgene:178761 ; RRID:Addgene_178761)
